Addgene plasmid #116766: pHAGE-NOTCH2NL
Purpose: Lentiviral expression of NOTCH2NL
Depositing lab: Gordon Mills & Kenneth Scott. Depositing organization: Baylor College of Medicine. Publication: Systematic Functional Annotation of Somatic Mutations in Cancer. Ng PK, Li J, Jeong KJ, Shao S, Chen H, Tsang YH, Sengupta S, Wang Z, Bhavana VH, Tran R, Soewito S, Minussi DC, Moreno D, Kong K, Dogruluk T, Lu H, Gao J, Tokheim C, Zhou DC, Johnson AM, Zeng J, Ip CKM, Ju Z, Wester M, Yu S, Li Y, Vellano CP, Schultz N, Karchin R, Ding L, Lu Y, Cheung LWT, Chen K, Shaw KR, Meric-Bernstam F, Scott KL, Yi S, Sahni N, Liang H, Mills GB. Cancer Cell. 2018 Mar 12;33(3):450-462.e10. doi: 10.1016/j.ccell.2018.01.021. PubMed 29533785.
Backbone
  Vector backbone: pHAGE
  Vector type: Lentiviral
Growth in bacteria
  Bacterial resistance: Ampicillin, 100 μg/mL
  Growth temperature: 37°C
  Growth strain: Stbl3
  Copy number: High Copy
Gene/Insert
  Gene/Insert name: NOTCH2NL
  Species: H. sapiens (human)
  Mutation: WT
  Entrez Gene: NOTCH2NLA (a.k.a. N2N, NOTCH2NL)
  Cloning method: Gateway Cloning
Terms and licenses: Academic/Nonprofit Terms; Industry Terms: Not Available to Industry
How to cite: pHAGE-NOTCH2NL was a gift from Gordon Mills & Kenneth Scott (Addgene plasmid # 116766 ; http://n2t.net/addgene:116766 ; RRID:Addgene_116766)
