[The description below was written by a language model from this plasmid's Addgene catalogue record and pLannotate feature annotations shown in this document.]
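Description:
pHAGE-NOTCH2NL is an HIV-1-derived, self-inactivating lentiviral expression plasmid of about 9.2 kb, built on the pHAGE backbone to deliver the wild-type human NOTCH2NL open reading frame (annotated as NOTCH2NLA) into mammalian cells. It is maintained in E. coli through a high-copy ColE1/pUC-type origin and selected with ampicillin via the β-lactamase gene. The record lists a recombination-deficient strain for propagation, as is usual for LTR-containing plasmids. Short lac, SV40 and nef fragments in the annotation appear to be backbone remnants rather than functional parts.

The viral portion runs from a truncated 5' LTR through the Ψ packaging signal with an adjoining gag fragment, the Rev response element and the cPPT/CTS, to a ΔU3 3' LTR. These elements allow the transcript to be packaged, exported in a Rev-dependent manner and integrated, while the U3 deletion silences LTR promoter activity after integration. Because the plasmid lacks the viral structural and enzymatic genes, those functions must come from separate helper plasmids.

Expression is driven internally by the strong constitutive human EF-1α promoter. The NOTCH2NL coding sequence sits between attB1 and attB2 sites left by Gateway cloning. A V5 epitope tag lies just downstream, but the record does not say whether it is fused in frame to the insert. An EMCV IRES then directs translation of EGFP from the same transcript, so fluorescence marks transduced cells, and a WPRE enhances transcript expression. No mammalian drug-selection marker is annotated. The plasmid was deposited in connection with a systematic functional study of somatic mutations in cancer, where a wild-type clone like this would presumably serve as a stable-expression reference construct.
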