Features (pLannotate 1.2.2; 27 found; start..end, strand, type, name):
    377..634     +  LTR            5' LTR (truncated): truncated 5' long terminal repeat (LTR) from HIV-1
    681..806     +  misc_feature   HIV-1 Ψ: packaging signal of human immunodeficiency virus type 1
    790..1128    +  CDS            HIV-1 gag (fragment): gag protein from human immunodeficiency virus 1; gag
   1303..1536    +  misc_feature   RRE: The Rev response element (RRE) of HIV-1 allows for Rev-dependent mRNA export from the nucleus to the cytoplasm.
   1913..2013    +  CDS            Rev (fragment): human immunodeficiency virus 1 (HIV-1) Rev protein; rev; enhances nuclear export of unspliced and incompletely spliced viral mRNAs
   2058..2175    +  misc_feature   cPPT/CTS: central polypurine tract and central termination sequence of HIV-1
   2223..3401    +  promoter       EF-1α promoter: strong constitutive promoter for human elongation factor EF-1α
   3422..3442    +  protein_bind   attB1: mutant version of attB; core recombination site for the Gateway® BP reaction BP Clonase™
   3448..4155    +  CDS            NOTCH2NLA: NT2NA_HUMAN - Also known as N2N From Homo sapiens (Human).
   4160..4184    -  protein_bind   attB2: mutant version of attB; recombination site for the Gateway® BP reaction BP Clonase™
   4237..4278    +  CDS            V5 tag: epitope tag from simian virus 5
   4404..4866    +  misc_feature   IRES: internal ribosome entry site (IRES) of the encephalomyocarditis virus (EMCV)
   4880..5599    +  CDS            EGFP: the original enhanced GFP (Yang et al., 1996) mammalian codon-optimized
   5613..6201    +  misc_feature   WPRE: woodchuck hepatitis virus posttranscriptional regulatory element
   6209..6274    +  CDS            nef (fragment): NEF_HV1Z2 - Experimental evidence at protein level: Swiss-Prot protein existence level 1. Extracellular Nef protein targets CD4(+) T-lymphocytes for apoptosis by interacting with CXCR4 surface receptors. From Human immunodeficiency virus type 1 group M subtype D (isolate Z2/CDC-Z34) (HIV-1).
   6276..6509    +  LTR            3' LTR (ΔU3): self-inactivating 3' long terminal repeat (LTR) from HIV-1
   6714..6818    +  promoter       AmpR promoter: bla
   6819..7679    +  CDS            AmpR: β-lactamase; bla; confers resistance to ampicillin, carbenicillin, and related antibiotics
   7850..8438    +  rep_origin     ori: high-copy-number ColE1/pMB1/pBR322/pUC origin of replication
   8621..8675    +  CDS            lacI (fragment): lac repressor; lacI; The lac repressor binds to the lac operator to inhibit transcription in E. coli. This inhibition can be relieved by adding lactose or isopropyl-β-D-thiogalactopyranoside (IPTG).
   8681..8774    +  rep_origin     SV40 ori (fragment): SV40 origin of replication
   8799..8836    +  CDS            lacI (fragment): lac repressor; lacI; The lac repressor binds to the lac operator to inhibit transcription in E. coli. This inhibition can be relieved by adding lactose or isopropyl-β-D-thiogalactopyranoside (IPTG).
   8849..8870    +  protein_bind   CAP binding site: CAP binding activates transcription in the presence of cAMP. E. coli catabolite activator protein
   8885..8915    +  promoter       lac promoter: promoter for the E. coli lac operon
   8923..8939    +  protein_bind   lac operator: The lac repressor binds to the lac operator to inhibit transcription in E. coli. This inhibition can be relieved by adding lactose or isopropyl-β-D-thiogalactopyranoside (IPTG). lac repressor encoded by lacI
   8973..9056    +  polyA_signal   SV40 poly(A) signal (fragment): SV40 polyadenylation signal
   9223..329     +  CDS            nef (fragment) (across the origin): NEF_HV1BR - Experimental evidence at protein level: Swiss-Prot protein existence level 1. Extracellular Nef protein targets CD4(+) T-lymphocytes for apoptosis by interacting with CXCR4 surface receptors (PubMed:14990729). From Human immunodeficiency virus type 1 group M subtype B (isolate BRU/LAI) (HIV-1).
>Addgene plasmid #116766 | pHAGE-NOTCH2NL | addgene full sequence | sequence record 241424 | Addgene NGS Result
TGGAAGGGCTAATTCACTCCCAAAGAAGACAAGATATCCTTGATCTGTGGATCTACCACACACAAGGCTA
CTTCCCTGATTAGCAGAACTACACACCAGGGCCAGGGGTCAGATATCCACTGACCTTTGGATGGTGCTAC
AAGCTAGTACCAGTTGAGCCAGATAAGGTAGAAGAGGCCAATAAAGGAGAGAACACCAGCTTGTTACACC
CTGTGAGCCTGCATGGGATGGATGACCCGGAGAGAGAAGTGTTAGAGTGGAGGTTTGACAGCCGCCTAGC
ATTTCATCACGTGGCCCGAGAGCTGCATCCGGAGTACTTCAAGAACTGCTGATATCGAGCTTGCTACAAG
GGACTTTCCGCTGGGGACTTTCCAGGGAGGCGTGGCCTGGGCGGGACTGGGGAGTGGCGAGCCCTCAGAT
CCTGCATATAAGCAGCTGCTTTTTGCCTGTACTGGGTCTCTCTGGTTAGACCAGATCTGAGCCTGGGAGC
TCTCTGGCTAACTAGGGAACCCACTGCTTAAGCCTCAATAAAGCTTGCCTTGAGTGCTTCAAGTAGTGTG
TGCCCGTCTGTTGTGTGACTCTGGTAACTAGAGATCCCTCAGACCCTTTTAGTCAGTGTGGAAAATCTCT
AGCAGTGGCGCCCGAACAGGGACTTGAAAGCGAAAGGGAAACCAGAGGAGCTCTCTCGACGCAGGACTCG
GCTTGCTGAAGCGCGCACGGCAAGAGGCGAGGGGCGGCGACTGGTGAGTACGCCAAAAATTTTGACTAGC
GGAGGCTAGAAGGAGAGAGATGGGTGCGAGAGCGTCAGTATTAAGCGGGGGAGAATTAGATCGCGATGGG
AAAAAATTCGGTTAAGGCCAGGGGGAAAGAAAAAATATAAATTAAAACATATAGTATGGGCAAGCAGGGA
GCTAGAACGATTCGCAGTTAATCCTGGCCTGTTAGAAACATCAGAAGGCTGTAGACAAATACTGGGACAG
CTACAACCATCCCTTCAGACAGGATCAGAAGAACTTAGATCATTATATAATACAGTAGCAACCCTCTATT
GTGTGCATCAAAGGATAGAGATAAAAGACACCAAGGAAGCTTTAGACAAGATAGAGGAAGAGCAAAACAA
AAGTAAGACCACCGCACAGCAAGCGGCCGGCCGCTGATCTTCAGACCTGGAGGAGGAGATATGAGGGACA
ATTGGAGAAGTGAATTATATAAATATAAAGTAGTAAAAATTGAACCATTAGGAGTAGCACCCACCAAGGC
AAAGAGAAGAGTGGTGCAGAGAGAAAAAAGAGCAGTGGGAATAGGAGCTTTGTTCCTTGGGTTCTTGGGA
GCAGCAGGAAGCACTATGGGCGCAGCGTCAATGACGCTGACGGTACAGGCCAGACAATTATTGTCTGGTA
TAGTGCAGCAGCAGAACAATTTGCTGAGGGCTATTGAGGCGCAACAGCATCTGTTGCAACTCACAGTCTG
GGGCATCAAGCAGCTCCAGGCAAGAATCCTGGCTGTGGAAAGATACCTAAAGGATCAACAGCTCCTGGGG
ATTTGGGGTTGCTCTGGAAAACTCATTTGCACCACTGCTGTGCCTTGGAATGCTAGTTGGAGTAATAAAT
CTCTGGAACAGATTTGGAATCACACGACCTGGATGGAGTGGGACAGAGAAATTAACAATTACACAAGCTT
AATACACTCCTTAATTGAAGAATCGCAAAACCAGCAAGAAAAGAATGAACAAGAATTATTGGAATTAGAT
AAATGGGCAAGTTTGTGGAATTGGTTTAACATAACAAATTGGCTGTGGTATATAAAATTATTCATAATGA
TAGTAGGAGGCTTGGTAGGTTTAAGAATAGTTTTTGCTGTACTTTCTATAGTGAATAGAGTTAGGCAGGG
ATATTCACCATTATCGTTTCAGACCCACCTCCCAACCCCGAGGGGACCCGACAGGCCCGAAGGAATAGAA
GAAGAAGGTGGAGAGAGAGACAGAGACAGATCCATTCGATTAGTGAACGGATCTCGACGGTATCGCCGAA
TTCACAAATGGCAGTATTCATCCACAATTTTAAAAGAAAAGGGGGGATTGGGGGGTACAGTGCAGGGGAA
AGAATAGTAGACATAATAGCAACAGACATACAAACTAAAGAATTACAAAAACAAATTACAAAAATTCAAA
ATTTTCGGGTTTATTACAGGGACAGCAGAGATCCAGTTTGGACTAGTCGTGAGGCTCCGGTGCCCGTCAG
TGGGCAGAGCGCACATCGCCCACAGTCCCCGAGAAGTTGGGGGGAGGGGTCGGCAATTGAACCGGTGCCT
AGAGAAGGTGGCGCGGGGTAAACTGGGAAAGTGATGTCGTGTACTGGCTCCGCCTTTTTCCCGAGGGTGG
GGGAGAACCGTATATAAGTGCAGTAGTCGCCGTGAACGTTCTTTTTCGCAACGGGTTTGCCGCCAGAACA
CAGGTAAGTGCCGTGTGTGGTTCCCGCGGGCCTGGCCTCTTTACGGGTTATGGCCCTTGCGTGCCTTGAA
TTACTTCCACCTGGCTGCAGTACGTGATTCTTGATCCCGAGCTTCGGGTTGGAAGTGGGTGGGAGAGTTC
GAGGCCTTGCGCTTAAGGAGCCCCTTCGCCTCGTGCTTGAGTTGAGGCCTGGCCTGGGCGCTGGGGCCGC
CGCGTGCGAATCTGGTGGCACCTTCGCGCCTGTCTCGCTGCTTTCGATAAGTCTCTAGCCATTTAAAATT
TTTGATGACCTGCTGCGACGCTTTTTTTCTGGCAAGATAGTCTTGTAAATGCGGGCCAAGATCTGCACAC
TGGTATTTCGGTTTTTGGGGCCGCGGGCGGCGACGGGGCCCGTGCGTCCCAGCGCACATGTTCGGCGAGG
CGGGGCCTGCGAGCGCGGCCACCGAGAATCGGACGGGGGTAGTCTCAAGCTGGCCGGCCTGCTCTGGTGC
CTGGCCTCGCGCCGCCGTGTATCGCCCCGCCCTGGGCGGCAAGGCTGGCCCGGTCGGCACCAGTTGCGTG
AGCGGAAAGATGGCCGCTTCCCGGCCCTGCTGCAGGGAGCTCAAAATGGAGGACGCGGCGCTCGGGAGAG
CGGGCGGGTGAGTCACCCACACAAAGGAAAAGGGCCTTTCCGTCCTCAGCCGTCGCTTCATGTGACTCCA
CGGAGTACCGGGCGCCGTCCAGGCACCTCGATTAGTTCTCGAGCTTTTGGAGTACGTCGTCTTTAGGTTG
GGGGGAGGGGTTTTATGCGATGGAGTTTCCCCACACTGAGTGGGTGGAGACTGAAGTTAGGCCAGCTTGG
CACTTGATGTAATTCTCCTTGGAATTTGCCCTTTTTGAGTTTGGATCTTGGTTCATTCTCAAGCCTCAGA
CAGTGGTTCAAAGTTTTTTTCTTCCATTTCAGGTGTCGTGAAGCGGCCCTGCAGATATCAACAAGTTTGT
ACAAAAAAGCAGGCACCATGTGTGTTACCTACCACAATGGCACAGGATACTGCAAATGTCCAGAAGGCTT
CTTGGGGGAATATTGTCAACATCGAGACCCCTGTGAGAAGAACCGCTGCCAGAATGGTGGGACTTGTGTG
GCCCAGGCCATGCTGGGGAAAGCCACGTGCCGATGTGCCTCAGGGTTTACAGGAGAGGACTGCCAGTACT
CGACATCTCATCCATGCTTTGTGTCTCGACCTTGCCTGAATGGCGGCACATGCCATATGCTCAGCCGGGA
TACCTATGAGTGCACCTGTCAAGTCGGGTTTACAGGTAAGGAGTGCCAATGGACCGATGCCTGCCTGTCT
CATCCCTGTGCAAATGGAAGTACCTGTACCACTGTGGCCAACCAGTTCTCCTGCAAATGCCTCACAGGCT
TCACAGGGCAGAAGTGTGAGACTGATGTCAATGAGTGTGACATTCCAGGACACTGCCAGCATGGTGGCAC
CTGCCTCAACCTGCCTGGTTCCTACCAGTGCCAGTGCCTTCAGGGCTTCACAGGCCAGTACTGTGACAGC
CTGTATGTGCCCTGTGCACCCTCGCCTTGTGTCAATGGAGGCACCTGTCGGCAGACTGGTGACTTCACTT
TTGAGTGCAACTGCCTTCCAGAAACAGTGAGAAGAGGAACAGAGCTCTGGGAAAGAGACAGGGAAGTCTG
GAATGGAAAAGAACACGATGAGAATTAGAACCCAGCTTTCTTGTACAAAGTGGTTGATATCCAGCACAGT
GGCGGCCGCTCGAGTCTAGAGGGCCCGCGGTTCGAAGGTAAGCCTATCCCTAACCCTCTCCTCGGTCTCG
ATTCTACGCGTACCGGTTAGTAATGAGATCCCTCCCCCCCCCCTAACGTTACTGGCCGAAGCCGCTTGGA
ATAAGGCCGGTGTGCGTTTGTCTATATGTTATTTTCCACCATATTGCCGTCTTTTGGCAATGTGAGGGCC
CGGAAACCTGGCCCTGTCTTCTTGACGAGCATTCCTAGGGGTCTTTCCCCTCTCGCCAAAGGAATGCAAG
GTCTGTTGAATGTCGTGAAGGAAGCAGTTCCTCTGGAAGCTTCTTGAAGACAAACAACGTCTGTAGCGAC
CCTTTGCAGGCAGCGGAACCCCCCACCTGGCGACAGGTGCCTCTGCGGCCAAAAGCCACGTGTATAAGAT
ACACCTGCAAAGGCGGCACAACCCCAGTGCCACGTTGTGAGTTGGATAGTTGTGGAAAGAGTCAAATGGC
TCTCCTCAAGCGTATTCAACAAGGGGCTGAAGGATGCCCAGAAGGTACCCCATTGTATGGGATCTGATCT
GGGGCCTCGGTGCACATGCTTTACATGTGTTTAGTCGAGGTTAAAAAAACGTCTAGGCCCCCCGAACCAC
GGGGACGTGGTTTTCCTTTGAAAAACACGATGATAATATGGCCACACATATGGTGAGCAAGGGCGAGGAG
CTGTTCACCGGGGTGGTGCCCATCCTGGTCGAGCTGGACGGCGACGTAAACGGCCACAAGTTCAGCGTGT
CCGGCGAGGGCGAGGGCGATGCCACCTACGGCAAGCTGACCCTGAAGTTCATCTGCACCACCGGCAAGCT
GCCCGTGCCCTGGCCCACCCTCGTGACCACCCTGACCTACGGCGTGCAGTGCTTCAGCCGCTACCCCGAC
CACATGAAGCAGCACGACTTCTTCAAGTCCGCCATGCCCGAAGGCTACGTCCAGGAGCGCACCATCTTCT
TCAAGGACGACGGCAACTACAAGACCCGCGCCGAGGTGAAGTTCGAGGGCGACACCCTGGTGAACCGCAT
CGAGCTGAAGGGCATCGACTTCAAGGAGGACGGCAACATCCTGGGGCACAAGCTGGAGTACAACTACAAC
AGCCACAACGTCTATATCATGGCCGACAAGCAGAAGAACGGCATCAAGGTGAACTTCAAGATCCGCCACA
ACATCGAGGACGGCAGCGTGCAGCTCGCCGACCACTACCAGCAGAACACCCCCATCGGCGACGGCCCCGT
GCTGCTGCCCGACAACCACTACCTGAGCACCCAGTCCGCCCTGAGCAAAGACCCCAACGAGAAGCGCGAT
CACATGGTCCTGCTGGAGTTCGTGACCGCCGCCGGGATCACTCTCGGCATGGACGAGCTGTACAAGTAAA
TCGATAGATCCTAATCAACCTCTGGATTACAAAATTTGTGAAAGATTGACTGGTATTCTTAACTATGTTG
CTCCTTTTACGCTATGTGGATACGCTGCTTTAATGCCTTTGTATCATGCTATTGCTTCCCGTATGGCTTT
CATTTTCTCCTCCTTGTATAAATCCTGGTTGCTGTCTCTTTATGAGGAGTTGTGGCCCGTTGTCAGGCAA
CGTGGCGTGGTGTGCACTGTGTTTGCTGACGCAACCCCCACTGGTTGGGGCATTGCCACCACCTGTCAGC
TCCTTTCCGGGACTTTCGCTTTCCCCCTCCCTATTGCCACGGCGGAACTCATCGCCGCCTGCCTTGCCCG
CTGCTGGACAGGGGCTCGGCTGTTGGGCACTGACAATTCCGTGGTGTTGTCGGGGAAATCATCGTCCTTT
CCTTGGCTGCTCGCCTGTGTTGCCACCTGGATTCTGCGCGGGACGTCCTTCTGCTACGTCCCTTCGGCCC
TCAATCCAGCGGACCTTCCTTCCCGCGGCCTGCTGCCGGCTCTGCGGCCTCTTCCGCGTCTTCGCCTTCG
CCCTCAGACGAGTCGGATCTCCCTTTGGGCCGCCTCCCCGCCTGAGATCCTTTAAGACCAATGACTTACA
AGGCAGCTGTAGATCTTAGCCACTTTTTAAAAGAAAAGGGGGGACTGGAAGGGCTAATTCACTCCCAACG
AAGACAAGATCTGCTTTTTGCTTGTACTGGGTCTCTCTGGTTAGACCAGATCTGAGCCTGGGAGCTCTCT
GGCTAACTAGGGAACCCACTGCTTAAGCCTCAATAAAGCTTGCCTTGAGTGCTTCAAGTAGTGTGTGCCC
GTCTGTTGTGTGACTCTGGTAACTAGAGATCCCTCAGACCCTTTTAGTCAGTGTGGAAAATCTCTAGCAG
TAGTAGTTCATGTCATCTTATTATTCAGTATTTATAACTTGCAAAGAAATGAATATCAGAGAGTGAGAGG
CCCGGGTTAATTAAGGAAAGGGCTAGATCATTCTTGAAGACGAAAGGGCCTCGTGATACGCCTATTTTTA
TAGGTTAATGTCATGATAATAATGGTTTCTTAGACGTCAGGTGGCACTTTTCGGGGAAATGTGCGCGGAA
CCCCTATTTGTTTATTTTTCTAAATACATTCAAATATGTATCCGCTCATGAGACAATAACCCTGATAAAT
GCTTCAATAATATTGAAAAAGGAAGAGTATGAGTATTCAACATTTCCGTGTCGCCCTTATTCCCTTTTTT
GCGGCATTTTGCCTTCCTGTTTTTGCTCACCCAGAAACGCTGGTGAAAGTAAAAGATGCTGAAGATCAGT
TGGGTGCACGAGTGGGTTACATCGAACTGGATCTCAACAGCGGTAAGATCCTTGAGAGTTTTCGCCCCGA
AGAACGTTTTCCAATGATGAGCACTTTTAAAGTTCTGCTATGTGGCGCGGTATTATCCCGTGTTGACGCC
GGGCAAGAGCAACTCGGTCGCCGCATACACTATTCTCAGAATGACTTGGTTGAGTACTCACCAGTCACAG
AAAAGCATCTTACGGATGGCATGACAGTAAGAGAATTATGCAGTGCTGCCATAACCATGAGTGATAACAC
TGCGGCCAACTTACTTCTGACAACGATCGGAGGACCGAAGGAGCTAACCGCTTTTTTGCACAACATGGGG
GATCATGTAACTCGCCTTGATCGTTGGGAACCGGAGCTGAATGAAGCCATACCAAACGACGAGCGTGACA
CCACGATGCCTGTAGCAATGGCAACAACGTTGCGCAAACTATTAACTGGCGAACTACTTACTCTAGCTTC
CCGGCAACAATTAATAGACTGGATGGAGGCGGATAAAGTTGCAGGACCACTTCTGCGCTCGGCCCTTCCG
GCTGGCTGGTTTATTGCTGATAAATCTGGAGCCGGTGAGCGTGGGTCTCGCGGTATCATTGCAGCACTGG
GGCCAGATGGTAAGCCCTCCCGTATCGTAGTTATCTACACGACGGGGAGTCAGGCAACTATGGATGAACG
AAATAGACAGATCGCTGAGATAGGTGCCTCACTGATTAAGCATTGGTAACTGTCAGACCAAGTTTACTCA
TATATACTTTAGATTGATTTAAAACTTCATTTTTAATTTAAAAGGATCTAGGTGAAGATCCTTTTTGATA
ATCTCATGACCAAAATCCCTTAACGTGAGTTTTCGTTCCACTGAGCGTCAGACCCCGTAGAAAAGATCAA
AGGATCTTCTTGAGATCCTTTTTTTCTGCGCGTAATCTGCTGCTTGCAAACAAAAAAACCACCGCTACCA
GCGGTGGTTTGTTTGCCGGATCAAGAGCTACCAACTCTTTTTCCGAAGGTAACTGGCTTCAGCAGAGCGC
AGATACCAAATACTGTTCTTCTAGTGTAGCCGTAGTTAGGCCACCACTTCAAGAACTCTGTAGCACCGCC
TACATACCTCGCTCTGCTAATCCTGTTACCAGTGGCTGCTGCCAGTGGCGATAAGTCGTGTCTTACCGGG
TTGGACTCAAGACGATAGTTACCGGATAAGGCGCAGCGGTCGGGCTGAACGGGGGGTTCGTGCACACAGC
CCAGCTTGGAGCGAACGACCTACACCGAACTGAGATACCTACAGCGTGAGCTATGAGAAAGCGCCACGCT
TCCCGAAGGGAGAAAGGCGGACAGGTATCCGGTAAGCGGCAGGGTCGGAACAGGAGAGCGCACGAGGGAG
CTTCCAGGGGGAAACGCCTGGTATCTTTATAGTCCTGTCGGGTTTCGCCACCTCTGACTTGAGCGTCGAT
TTTTGTGATGCTCGTCAGGGGGGCGGAGCCTATGGAAAAACGCCAGCAACGCGGCCTTTTTACGGTTCCT
GGCCTTTTGCTGGCCTTTTGCTCACATGTTCTTTCCTGCGTTATCCCCTGATTCTGTGGATAACCGTATT
ACCGCCTTTGAGTGAGCTGATACCGCTCGCCGCAGCCGAACGACCGAGCGCAGCGAGTCAGTGAGCGAGG
AAGCGGAAGAGCGCCCAATACGCAAACCGCCTCTCCCCGCGCGTTGGCCGATTCATTAATGCAGCAAGCT
CATGGCTGACTAATTTTTTTTATTTATGCAGAGGCCGAGGCCGCCTCGGCCTCTGAGCTATTCCAGAAGT
AGTGAGGAGGCTTTTTTGGAGGCCTAGGCTTTTGCAAAAAGCTCCCCGTGGCACGACAGGTTTCCCGACT
GGAAAGCGGGCAGTGAGCGCAACGCAATTAATGTGAGTTAGCTCACTCATTAGGCACCCCAGGCTTTACA
CTTTATGCTTCCGGCTCGTATGTTGTGTGGAATTGTGAGCGGATAACAATTTCACACAGGAAACAGCTAT
GACATGATTACGAATTTCACAAATAAAGCATTTTTTTCACTGCATTCTAGTTGTGGTTTGTCCAAACTCA
TCAATGTATCTTATCATGTCTGGATCAACTGGATAACTCAAGCTAACCAAAATCATCCCAAACTTCCCAC
CCCATACCCTATTACCACTGCCAATTACCTGTGGTTTCATTTACTCTAAACCTGTGATTCCTCTGAATTA
TTTTCATTTTAAAGAAATTGTATTTGTTAAATATGTACTACAAACTTAGTAGT
