>Addgene plasmid #116766 | pHAGE-NOTCH2NL | depositor partial sequence | sequence record 219641 | insert
ATGTGTGTTACCTACCACAATGGCACAGGATACTGCAAATGTCCAGAAGGCTTCTTGGGGGAATATTGTC
AACATCGAGACCCCTGTGAGAAGAACCGCTGCCAGAATGGTGGGACTTGTGTGGCCCAGGCCATGCTGGG
GAAAGCCACGTGCCGATGTGCCTCAGGGTTTACAGGAGAGGACTGCCAGTACTCGACATCTCATCCATGC
TTTGTGTCTCGACCTTGCCTGAATGGCGGCACATGCCATATGCTCAGCCGGGATACCTATGAGTGCACCT
GTCAAGTCGGGTTTACAGGTAAGGAGTGCCAATGGACCGATGCCTGCCTGTCTCATCCCTGTGCAAATGG
AAGTACCTGTACCACTGTGGCCAACCAGTTCTCCTGCAAATGCCTCACAGGCTTCACAGGGCAGAAGTGT
GAGACTGATGTCAATGAGTGTGACATTCCAGGACACTGCCAGCATGGTGGCACCTGCCTCAACCTGCCTG
GTTCCTACCAGTGCCAGTGCCTTCAGGGCTTCACAGGCCAGTACTGTGACAGCCTGTATGTGCCCTGTGC
ACCCTCGCCTTGTGTCAATGGAGGCACCTGTCGGCAGACTGGTGACTTCACTTTTGAGTGCAACTGCCTT
CCAGAAACAGTGAGAAGAGGAACAGAGCTCTGGGAAAGAGACAGGGAAGTCTGGAATGGAAAAGAACACG
ATGAGAATTAG
